Addgene plasmid #246931: pCMV-LaTranC
Purpose: for HEK293T human cell genome editing
Depositing lab: Caixia Gao. Depositing organization: Institute of Genetics and Developmental Biology, Chinese Academy of Sciences. Publication: Functional RNA splitting drove the evolutionary emergence of type V CRISPR-Cas systems from transposons. Jin S, Zhu Z, Li Y, Zhang S, Liu Y, Li D, Li Y, Luo Y, Cheng Z, Zhao KT, Gao Q, Yang G, Li H, Liang R, Zhang R, Qiu JL, Zhang YE, Liu JG, Gao C. Cell. 2025 Sep 29:S0092-8674(25)01035-9. doi: 10.1016/j.cell.2025.09.004. PubMed 41027434.
Backbone
  Vector backbone: pCMV
  Vector type: CRISPR
Growth in bacteria
  Bacterial resistance: Ampicillin, 100 μg/mL
  Growth temperature: 37°C
  Growth strain: DH5alpha
  Copy number: High Copy
Gene/Insert
  Gene/Insert name: LaTranC
  Species: Synthetic
  Cloning method: Gibson Cloning
Terms and licenses: Academic/Nonprofit Terms; Industry Terms: Not Available to Industry
How to cite: pCMV-LaTranC was a gift from Caixia Gao (Addgene plasmid # 246931 ; http://n2t.net/addgene:246931 ; RRID:Addgene_246931)
