[The description below was written by a language model from this plasmid's Addgene catalogue record and pLannotate feature annotations shown in this document.]
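Description:
pCMV-LaTranC is a 5,244-nt mammalian expression plasmid, catalogued as a CRISPR-type vector on a pCMV backbone, made for genome editing in HEK293T human cells. It is propagated in E. coli as a high-copy plasmid through a ColE1/pUC-type origin of replication and selected with ampicillin through a β-lactamase (AmpR) gene driven by its own bla promoter. The bacterial portion also contains leftover cloning-vector elements with no evident role in the payload: a lac promoter, lac operator and CAP binding site, and short fragments of lacI, a pBluescript multiple cloning site, the pBR322 bom region and the SV40 promoter. No mammalian selection marker is annotated, which is consistent with use by transient transfection.

The expression cassette consists of the human cytomegalovirus immediate-early enhancer (which spans the sequence origin) and promoter, followed by a T7 promoter that could support in vitro transcription, and ends with a bovine growth hormone polyadenylation signal. The roughly 1.9 kb between the T7 promoter and the poly(A) signal carries no automated annotation. This is presumably where the synthetic LaTranC insert sits, introduced by Gibson cloning, so its transcription in human cells would be driven by CMV. The record does not describe the insert's coding boundaries or say whether it carries nuclear localization signals or epitope tags. The associated publication concerns the evolutionary emergence of type V CRISPR-Cas systems from transposons, which suggests LaTranC is an RNA-guided nuclease related to that lineage. No guide RNA cassette or Pol III promoter is annotated here, so any guide RNA would presumably be supplied from a separate construct.
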