Features (pLannotate 1.2.2; 14 found; start..end, strand, type, name):
    132..335     +  promoter       CMV promoter: human cytomegalovirus (CMV) immediate early promoter
    377..395     +  promoter       T7 promoter: promoter for bacteriophage T7 RNA polymerase
   2305..2529    +  polyA_signal   bGH poly(A) signal: bovine growth hormone polyadenylation signal
   2533..2554    +  promoter       SV40 promoter (fragment): SV40 enhancer and early promoter
   2559..2575    +  misc_feature   MCS (fragment): pBluescript multiple cloning site
   2624..2640    -  protein_bind   lac operator: The lac repressor binds to the lac operator to inhibit transcription in E. coli. This inhibition can be relieved by adding lactose or isopropyl-β-D-thiogalactopyranoside (IPTG). lac repressor encoded by lacI
   2648..2678    -  promoter       lac promoter: promoter for the E. coli lac operon
   2693..2714    -  protein_bind   CAP binding site: CAP binding activates transcription in the presence of cAMP. E. coli catabolite activator protein
   2727..2819    -  CDS            lacI (fragment): lac repressor; lacI; The lac repressor binds to the lac operator to inhibit transcription in E. coli. This inhibition can be relieved by adding lactose or isopropyl-β-D-thiogalactopyranoside (IPTG).
   3002..3590    -  rep_origin     ori: high-copy-number ColE1/pMB1/pBR322/pUC origin of replication
   3761..4621    -  CDS            AmpR: β-lactamase; bla; confers resistance to ampicillin, carbenicillin, and related antibiotics
   4622..4726    -  promoter       AmpR promoter: bla
   4797..4841    -  misc_feature   bom (fragment): basis of mobility region from pBR322
   4996..131     +  enhancer       CMV enhancer (across the origin): human cytomegalovirus immediate early enhancer
>Addgene plasmid #246931 | pCMV-LaTranC | addgene full sequence | sequence record 489584 | Addgene NGS Result
ATATGCCAAGTACGCCCCCTATTGACGTCAATGACGGTAAATGGCCCGCCTGGCATTATGCCCAGTACAT
GACCTTATGGGACTTTCCTACTTGGCAGTACATCTACGTATTAGTCATCGCTATTACCATGGTGATGCGG
TTTTGGCAGTACATCAATGGGCGTGGATAGCGGTTTGACTCACGGGGATTTCCAAGTCTCCACCCCATTG
ACGTCAATGGGAGTTTGTTTTGGCACCAAAATCAACGGGACTTTCCAAAATGTCGTAACAACTCCGCCCC
ATTGACGCAAATGGGCGGTAGGCGTGTACGGTGGGAGGTCTATATAAGCAGAGCTGGTTTAGTGAACCGT
CAGATCCGCTAGAGATCCGCGGCCGCTAATACGACTCACTATAGGGAGAGCCGCCACCATGAAACGGACA
GCCGACGGAAGCGAGTTCGAGTCACCAAAGAAGAAGCGGAAAGTCAGCGTGTCTTTTAGCCTGAATGCCA
AAAAGATTCGGCTGGAAAACTACGCCATGAAAATGAGACTCTACCCTTCTCCTACACAGGCCGAACAGAT
GGACAAGATGTTCCTGGCCCTGAGACTGGCCTACAACATGACCTTCCACGAAGTGTTTCAGCAGAACCCT
GCCGTGTGCGGCGACCCCGACGAGGACGGCAACGTGTGGCCTAGCTACAAGAAGATGGCCAATAAGACCT
GGCGGAAGGCTCTGATCGACCAGAATCCAGCCATCGCCGAGGCTCCCGCAGCCGCCATCACCACCAACAA
CGGACTGTTCCTGTCCAACGGCCAGAAGGCCTGGAAGACCGGCATGCACAACCTGCCAGCCAACAAGGCT
GATAGAAAGGACTTTAGGTTTTATAGCCTGTCTAAGCCCAGAAGAAGCTTCGCCGTGCAGATCCCTCCAG
ACTGCATCATCCCCAGCGATACCAACCAGAAGGTGGCCAGAATCAAGCTGCCTAAGATCGACGGCGCCAT
CAAGGCCAGAGGCTTCAACCGGAAGATCTGGTTCGGCCCCGACGGAAAACATACATACGAGGAAGCTCTG
GCCGCCCACGAGCTGTCCAACAACCTGACCGTGCGGGTGTCCAAAGATACATGCGGCGATTACTTCATCT
GCATCACCTTCTCCCAGGGCAAGGTGAAGGGCGACAAGCCTACCTGGGAGTTCTACCAGGAGGTGAGAGT
CAGCCCTATCCCCGAGCCCATCGGCCTGGACGTGGGCATCAAGGACATCGCCATCCTGAATACAGGCACA
AAGTACGAGAACAAGCAGTTCAAGCGGGACAGAGCCGCAACCCTGAAAAAGATGAGCCGGCAGCTGAGCA
GAAGATGGGGCCCTGCCAACAGCGCTTTCCGGGACTACAACAAAAACATCCGGGCCGAGAACAGAGCCCT
GGAAAAGGCTCAACAGGACCCTGGCTCTTCCGGCGTGGGACCTGAGGCCCCTGTGCTCAAGTCTGTGGCC
CAACCTAGCAGAAGATACCTGACCATCCAGAAAAACAGAGCCAAGCTGGAACGCAAGATCGCCAGAAGAC
GCGATACCTACTACCACCAGGTGACCGCCGAGGTGGCCGGAAAGAGCAGCCTGCTGGCCGTGGAAACCCT
GCGGGTCAAGAACATGCTGCAGAACCACAGACTGGCCTTCGCACTGTCTGATGCTGCTATGAGCGACTTC
ATCAGCAAGCTGAAGTATAAGGCTCGAAGAATCCAGGTTCCTCTGGTGGCCATCGGCACCTTTCAGCCCA
GCAGCCAGACATGTAGCGTGTGCGGCTCCATCAACCCCGCTGTTAAGAACCTGTCTATCAGAGTGTGGAC
CTGTCCTAACTGTGGAACAAGACACAATCGGGATATCAATGCCGCTAAGAACATCCTGGCTATCGCACAA
AACATGCTGGAAAAGAAGGTGCCCTTCGCCGACGAGGCCCTGCCAGATGAGAAGCCTCCTGCCGCTCCAG
TGAAGAAGGCCGCCCGGAAACCTAGGGACGCCGTGTTCCCTGATCACCCTGACCTGGTCATCAGATTCAG
CAAAGAGCTGACACAGCTCAACGATCCTAGATACGTGATCGTGAACAAGGCCACCAATCAGATTGTGGAC
AACGCCCAAGGCGCCGGCTACCGGAGCGCCGCCAAAGCCAAGAACTGCTACAAAGCCAAGCTGGCCTGGA
GCAGCAAGACAAACAAGTCTGGCGGCTCAAAAAGAACCGCCGACGGCAGCGAATTCGAGCCCAAGAAGAA
GAGGAAAGTCTAACCGGTCATCATCACCATCACCATTGAGTTTAAACCCGCTGATCAGCCTCGACTGTGC
CTTCTAGTTGCCAGCCATCTGTTGTTTGCCCCTCCCCCGTGCCTTCCTTGACCCTGGAAGGTGCCACTCC
CACTGTCCTTTCCTAATAAAATGAGGAAATTGCATCGCATTGTCTGAGTAGGTGTCATTCTATTCTGGGG
GGTGGGGTGGGGCAGGACAGCAAGGGGGAGGATTGGGAAGACAATAGCAGGCATGCTGGGGATGCGGTGG
GCTCTATGGCTTCTGAGGCGGAAAGAACCAGCTGGGGCTCGATACCGTCGACCTCTAGCTAGAGCTTGGC
GTAATCATGGTCATAGCTGTTTCCTGTGTGAAATTGTTATCCGCTCACAATTCCACACAACATACGAGCC
GGAAGCATAAAGTGTAAAGCCTAGGGTGCCTAATGAGTGAGCTAACTCACATTAATTGCGTTGCGCTCAC
TGCCCGCTTTCCAGTCGGGAAACCTGTCGTGCCAGCTGCATTAATGAATCGGCCAACGCGCGGGGAGAGG
CGGTTTGCGTATTGGGCGCTCTTCCGCTTCCTCGCTCACTGACTCGCTGCGCTCGGTCGTTCGGCTGCGG
CGAGCGGTATCAGCTCACTCAAAGGCGGTAATACGGTTATCCACAGAATCAGGGGATAACGCAGGAAAGA
ACATGTGAGCAAAAGGCCAGCAAAAGGCCAGGAACCGTAAAAAGGCCGCGTTGCTGGCGTTTTTCCATAG
GCTCCGCCCCCCTGACGAGCATCACAAAAATCGACGCTCAAGTCAGAGGTGGCGAAACCCGACAGGACTA
TAAAGATACCAGGCGTTTCCCCCTGGAAGCTCCCTCGTGCGCTCTCCTGTTCCGACCCTGCCGCTTACCG
GATACCTGTCCGCCTTTCTCCCTTCGGGAAGCGTGGCGCTTTCTCATAGCTCACGCTGTAGGTATCTCAG
TTCGGTGTAGGTCGTTCGCTCCAAGCTGGGCTGTGTGCACGAACCCCCCGTTCAGCCCGACCGCTGCGCC
TTATCCGGTAACTATCGTCTTGAGTCCAACCCGGTAAGACACGACTTATCGCCACTGGCAGCAGCCACTG
GTAACAGGATTAGCAGAGCGAGGTATGTAGGCGGTGCTACAGAGTTCTTGAAGTGGTGGCCTAACTACGG
CTACACTAGAAGAACAGTATTTGGTATCTGCGCTCTGCTGAAGCCAGTTACCTTCGGAAAAAGAGTTGGT
AGCTCTTGATCCGGCAAACAAACCACCGCTGGTAGCGGTGGTTTTTTTGTTTGCAAGCAGCAGATTACGC
GCAGAAAAAAAGGATCTCAAGAAGATCCTTTGATCTTTTCTACGGGGTCTGACACTCAGTGGAACGAAAA
CTCACGTTAAGGGATTTTGGTCATGAGATTATCAAAAAGGATCTTCACCTAGATCCTTTTAAATTAAAAA
TGAAGTTTTAAATCAATCTAAAGTATATATGAGTAAACTTGGTCTGACAGTTACCAATGCTTAATCAGTG
AGGCACCTATCTCAGCGATCTGTCTATTTCGTTCATCCATAGTTGCCTGACTCCCCGTCGTGTAGATAAC
TACGATACGGGAGGGCTTACCATCTGGCCCCAGTGCTGCAATGATACCGCGAGACCCACGCTCACCGGCT
CCAGATTTATCAGCAATAAACCAGCCAGCCGGAAGGGCCGAGCGCAGAAGTGGTCCTGCAACTTTATCCG
CCTCCATCCAGTCTATTAATTGTTGCCGGGAAGCTAGAGTAAGTAGTTCGCCAGTTAATAGTTTGCGCAA
CGTTGTTGCCATTGCTACAGGCATCGTGGTGTCACGCTCGTCGTTTGGTATGGCTTCATTCAGCTCCGGT
TCCCAACGATCAAGGCGAGTTACATGATCCCCCATGTTGTGCAAAAAAGCGGTTAGCTCCTTCGGTCCTC
CGATCGTTGTCAGAAGTAAGTTGGCCGCAGTGTTATCACTCATGGTTATGGCAGCACTGCATAATTCTCT
TACTGTCATGCCATCCGTAAGATGCTTTTCTGTGACTGGTGAGTACTCAACCAAGTCATTCTGAGAATAG
TGTATGCGGCGACCGAGTTGCTCTTGCCCGGCGTCAATACGGGATAATACCGCGCCACATAGCAGAACTT
TAAAAGTGCTCATCATTGGAAAACGTTCTTCGGGGCGAAAACTCTCAAGGATCTTACCGCTGTTGAGATC
CAGTTCGATGTAACCCACTCGTGCACCCAACTGATCTTCAGCATCTTTTACTTTCACCAGCGTTTCTGGG
TGAGCAAAAACAGGAAGGCAAAATGCCGCAAAAAAGGGAATAAGGGCGACACGGAAATGTTGAATACTCA
TACTCTTCCTTTTTCAATATTATTGAAGCATTTATCAGGGTTATTGTCTCATGAGCGGATACATATTTGA
ATGTATTTAGAAAAATAAACAAATAGGGGTTCCGCGCACATTTCCCCGAAAAGTGCCACCTGACGTCGAC
GGATCGGGAGATCGATCTCCCGATCCCCTAGGGTCGACTCTCAGTACAATCTGCTCTGATGCCGCATAGT
TAAGCCAGTATCTGCTCCCTGCTTGTGTGTTGGAGGTCGCTGAGTAGTGCGCGAGCAAAATTTAAGCTAC
AACAAGGCAAGGCTTGACCGACAATTGCATGAAGAATCTGCTTAGGGTTAGGCGTTTTGCGCTGCTTCGC
GATGTACGGGCCAGATATACGCGTTGACATTGATTATTGACTAGTTATTAATAGTAATCAATTACGGGGT
CATTAGTTCATAGCCCATATATGGAGTTCCGCGTTACATAACTTACGGTAAATGGCCCGCCTGGCTGACC
GCCCAACGACCCCCGCCCATTGACGTCAATAATGACGTATGTTCCCATAGTAACGCCAATAGGGACTTTC
CATTGACGTCAATGGGTGGAGTATTTACGGTAAACTGCCCACTTGGCAGTACATCAAGTGTATC
